>Addgene plasmid #128844 | pR-spondin 1 | addgene full sequence | sequence record 252065 | Addgene NGS Result
ATCGGTGATGTCGGCGATATAGGCGCCAGCAACCGCACCTGTGGCGCCGGTGATGCCGGCCACGATGCGT
CCGGCGTAGAGGATCGAGATCGATCTCGATCCCGCGAAATTAATACGACTCACTATAGGGGAATTGTGAG
CGGATAACAATTCCCCTCTAGAAATAATTTTGTTTAACTTTAAGAAGGAGATATACCATGGCAAAAATCG
AAGAAGGTAAACTGGTAATCTGGATTAACGGCGATAAAGGCTATAACGGTCTCGCTGAAGTCGGTAAGAA
ATTCGAGAAAGATACCGGAATTAAAGTCACCGTTGAGCATCCGGATAAACTGGAAGAGAAATTCCCACAG
GTTGCGGCAACTGGCGATGGCCCTGACATTATCTTCTGGGCACACGACCGCTTTGGTGGCTACGCTCAAT
CTGGCCTGTTGGCTGAAATCACCCCGGACAAAGCGTTCCAGGACAAGCTGTATCCGTTTACCTGGGATGC
CGTACGTTACAACGGCAAGCTGATTGCTTACCCGATCGCTGTTGAAGCGTTATCGCTGATTTATAACAAA
GATCTGCTGCCGAACCCGCCAAAAACCTGGGAAGAGATCCCGGCGCTGGATAAAGAACTGAAAGCGAAAG
GTAAGAGCGCGCTGATGTTCAACCTGCAAGAACCGTACTTCACCTGGCCGCTGATTGCTGCTGACGGGGG
TTATGCGTTCAAGTATGAAAACGGCAAGTACGACATTAAAGACGTGGGCGTGGATAACGCTGGCGCGAAA
GCGGGTCTGACCTTCCTGGTTGACCTGATTAAAAACAAACACATGAATGCAGACACCGATTACTCCATCG
CAGAAGCTGCCTTTAATAAAGGCGAAACAGCGATGACCATCAACGGCCCGTGGGCATGGTCCAACATCGA
CACCAGCAAAGTGAATTATGGTGTAACGGTACTGCCGACCTTCAAGGGTCAACCATCCAAACCGTTCGTT
GGCGTGCTGAGCGCAGGTATTAACGCCGCCAGTCCGAACAAAGAGCTGGCGAAAGAGTTCCTCGAAAACT
ATCTGCTGACTGATGAAGGTCTGGAAGCGGTTAATAAAGACAAACCGCTGGGTGCCGTAGCGCTGAAGTC
TTACGAGGAAGAGTTGGCGAAAGATCCACGTATTGCCGCCACTATGGAAAACGCCCAGAAAGGTGAAATC
ATGCCGAACATCCCGCAGATGTCCGCTTTCTGGTATGCCGTGCGTACTGCGGTGATCAACGCCGCCAGCG
GTCGTCAGACTGTCGATGAAGCCCTGAAAGACGCGCAGACTAACGCGGCGGCCGAATTCCTGGTTCCGCG
TGGATCCGGGTCCGGGTTGAATGATATTTTCGAAGCACAGAAAATTGAATGGCATGAGAGCCGGGGGATC
AAGGGGAAAAGGCAGAGGCGGATCAGTGCCGAGGGGAGCCAGGCCTGTGCCAAAGGCTGTGAGCTCTGCT
CTGAAGTCAACGGCTGCCTCAAGTGCTCACCCAAGCTGTTCATCCTGCTGGAGAGGAACGACATCCGCCA
GGTGGGCGTCTGCTTGCCGTCCTGCCCACCTGGATACTTCGACGCCCGCAACCCCGACATGAACAAGTGC
ATCAAATGCAAGATCGAGCACTGTGAGGCCTGCTTCAGCCATAACTTCTGCACCAAGTGTAAGGAGGGCT
TGTACCTGCACAAGGGCCGCTGCTATCCAGCTTGTCCCGAGGGCTCCTCAGCTGCCAATGGCACCATGGA
GTGCAGTAGTCCTCATCATCACCACCATCATTAAGCGGCCGCATAATGCTTAAGTCGAACAGAAAGTAAT
CGTATTGTACACGGCCGCATAATCGAAATTAATACGACTCACTATAGGGGAATTGTGAGCGGATAACAAT
TCCCCATCTTAGTATATTAGTTAAGTATAAGAAGGAGATATACATATGGATGACGCGGCAATTCAACAAA
CGTTAGCCAAAATGGGCATCAAAAGCAGCGATATTCAGCCCGCGCCTGTAGCTGGCATGAAGACAGTTCT
GACTAACAGCGGCGTGTTGTACATCACCGATGATGGTAAACATATCATTCAGGGGCCAATGTATGACGTT
AGTGGCACGGCTCCGGTCAATGTCACCAATAAGATGCTGTTAAAGCAGTTGAATGCGCTTGAAAAAGAGA
TGATCGTTTATAAAGCGCCGCAGGAAAAACACGTCATCACCGTGTTTACTGATATTACCTGTGGTTACTG
CCACAAACTGCATGAGCAAATGGCAGACTACAACGCGCTGGGGATCACCGTGCGTTATCTTGCTTTCCCG
CGCCAGGGGCTGGACAGCGATGCAGAGAAAGAAATGAAAGCTATCTGGTGTGCGAAAGATAAAAACAAAG
CGTTTGATGATGTGATGGCAGGTAAAAGCGTCGCACCAGCCAGTTGCGACGTGGATATTGCCGACCATTA
CGCACTTGGCGTCCAGCTTGGCGTTAGCGGTACTCCGGCAGTTGTGCTGAGCAATGGCACACTTGTTCCG
GGTTACCAGCCGCCGAAAGAGATGAAAGAGTTCCTCGACGAACACCAAAAAATGACCAGCGGTAAATAAC
TCGAGTCTGGTAAAGAAACCGCTGCTGCGAAATTTGAACGCCAGCACATGGACTCGTCTACTAGCGCAGC
TTAATTAACCTAGGCTGCTGCCACCGCTGAGCAATAACTAGCATAACCCCTTGGGGCCTCTAAACGGGTC
TTGAGGGGTTTTTTGCTGAAAGGAGGAACTATATCCGGATTGGCGAATGGG
[124 nt withheld, positions 2782-2905]
C
[91 nt withheld, positions 2907-2997]
A
[49 nt withheld, positions 2999-3047]
CCTTTGACGTTGGAGTCCACGTTCTTT
[37 nt withheld, positions 3075-3111]
ACCCTATCTCGGTCTATTCTTTTGATTTATAAGGGATTTTGCCGATTTCGGCCTATTGGTTAAAAAATGA
GCTGATTTAACAAAAATTTAACGCGAATTTTAACAAAATATTAACGTTTACAATTTCTGGCGGCACGATG
GCATGAGATTATCAAAAAGGATCTTCACCTAGATCCTTTTAAATTAAAAATGAAGTTTTAAATCAATCTA
AAGTATATATGAGTAAACTTGGTCTGACAGTTACCAATGCTTAATCAGTGAGGCACCTATCTCAGCGATC
TGTCTATTTCGTTCATCCATAGTTGCCTGACTCCCCGTCGTGTAGATAACTACGATACGGGAGGGCTTAC
CATCTGGCCCCAGTGCTGCAATGATACCGCGAGACCCACGCTCACCGGCTCCAGATTTATCAGCAATAAA
CCAGCCAGCCGGAAGGGCCGAGCGCAGAAGTGGTCCTGCAACTTTATCCGCCTCCATCCAGTCTATTAAT
TGTTGCCGGGAAGCTAGAGTAAGTAGTTCGCCAGTTAATAGTTTGCGCAACGTTGTTGCCATTGCTACAG
GCATCGTGGTGTCACGCTCGTCGTTTGGTATGGCTTCATTCAGCTCCGGTTCCCAACGATCAAGGCGAGT
TACATGATCCCCCATGTTGTGCAAAAAAGCGGTTAGCTCCTTCGGTCCTCCGATCGTTGTCAGAAGTAAG
TTGGCCGCAGTGTTATCACTCATGGTTATGGCAGCACTGCATAATTCTCTTACTGTCATGCCATCCGTAA
GATGCTTTTCTGTGACTGGTGAGTACTCAACCAAGTCATTCTGAGAATAGTGTATGCGGCGACCGAGTTG
CTCTTGCCCGGCGTCAATACGGGATAATACCGCGCCACATAGCAGAACTTTAAAAGTGCTCATCATTGGA
AAACGTTCTTCGGGGCGAAAACTCTCAAGGATCTTACCGCTGTTGAGATCCAGTTCGATGTAACCCACTC
GTGCACCCAACTGATCTTCAGCATCTTTTACTTTCACCAGCGTTTCTGGGTGAGCAAAAACAGGAAGGCA
AAATGCCGCAAAAAAGGGAATAAGGGCGACACGGAAATGTTGAATACTCATACTCTTCCTTTTTCAATCA
TGATTGAAGCATTTATCAGGGTTATTGTCTCATGAGCGGATACATATTTGAATGTATTTAGAAAAATAAA
CAAATAGGTCATGACCAAAATCCCTTAACGTGAGTTTTCGTTCCACTGAGCGTCAGACCCCGTAGAAAAG
ATCAAAGGATCTTCTTGAGATCCTTTTTTTCTGCGCGTAATCTGCTGCTTGCAAACAAAAAAACCACCGC
TACCAGCGGTGGTTTGTTTGCCGGATCAAGAGCTACCAACTCTTTTTCCGAAGGTAACTGGCTTCAGCAG
AGCGCAGATACCAAATACTGTCCTTCTAGTGTAGCCGTAGTTAGGCCACCACTTCAAGAACTCTGTAGCA
CCGCCTACATACCTCGCTCTGCTAATCCTGTTACCAGTGGCTGCTGCCAGTGGCGATAAGTCGTGTCTTA
CCGGGTTGGACTCAAGACGATAGTTACCGGATAAGGCGCAGCGGTCGGGCTGAACGGGGGGTTCGTGCAC
ACAGCCCAGCTTGGAGCGAACGACCTACACCGAACTGAGATACCTACAGCGTGAGCTATGAGAAAGCGCC
ACGCTTCCCGAAGGGAGAAAGGCGGACAGGTATCCGGTAAGCGGCAGGGTCGGAACAGGAGAGCGCACGA
GGGAGCTTCCAGGGGGAAACGCCTGGTATCTTTATAGTCCTGTCGGGTTTCGCCACCTCTGACTTGAGCG
TCGATTTTTGTGATGCTCGTCAGGGGGGCGGAGCCTATGGAAAAACGCCAGCAACGCGGCCTTTTTACGG
TTCCTGGCCTTTTGCTGGCCTTTTGCTCACATGTTCTTTCCTGCGTTATCCCCTGATTCTGTGGATAACC
GTATTACCGCCTTTGAGTGAGCTGATACCGCTCGCCGCAGCCGAACGACCGAGCGCAGCGAGTCAGTGAG
CGAGGAAGCGGAAGAGCGCCTGATGCGGTATTTTCTCCTTACGCATCTGTGCGGTATTTCACACCGCAAT
GGTGCACTCTCAGTACAATCTGCTCTGATGCCGCATAGTTAAGCCAGTATACACTCCGCTATCGCTACGT
GACTGGGTCATGGCTGCGCCCCGACACCCGCCAACACCCGCTGACGCGCCCTGACGGGCTTGTCTGCTCC
CGGCATCCGCTTACAGACAAGCTGTGACCGTCTCCGGGAGCTGCATGTGTCAGAGGTTTTCACCGTCATC
ACCGAAACGCGCGAGGCAGCTGCGGTAAAGCTCATCAGCGTGGTCGTGAAGCGATTCACAGATGTCTGCC
TGTTCATCCGCGTCCAGCTCGTTGAGTTTCTCCAGAAGCGTTAATGTCTGGCTTCTGATAAAGCGGGCCA
TGTTAAGGGCGGTTTTTTCCTGTTTGGTCACTGATGCCTCCGTGTAAGGGGGATTTCTGTTCATGGGGGT
AATGATACCGATGAAACGAGAGAGGATGCTCACGATACGGGTTACTGATGATGAACATGCCCGGTTACTG
GAACGTTGTGAGGGTAAACAACTGGCGGTATGGATGCGGCGGGACCAGAGAAAAATCACTCAGGGTCAAT
GCCAGCGCTTCGTTAATACAGATGTAGGTGTTCCACAGGGTAGCCAGCAGCATCCTGCGATGCAGATCCG
GAACATAATGGTGCAGGGCGCTGACTTCCGCGTTTCCAGACTTTACGAAACACGGAAACCGAAGACCATT
CATGTTGTTGCTCAGGTCGCAGACGTTTTGCAGCAGCAGTCGCTTCACGTTCGCTCGCGTATCGGTGATT
CATTCTGCTAACCAGTAAGGCAACCCCGCCAGCCTAGCCGGGTCCTCAACGACAGGAGCACGATCATGCT
AGTCATGCCCCGCGCCCACCGGAAGGAGCTGACTGGGTTGAAGGCTCTCAAGGGCATCGGTCGAGATCCC
GGTGCCTAATGAGTGAGCTAACTTACATTAATTGCGTTGCGCTCACTGCCCGCTTTCCAGTCGGGAAACC
TGTCGTGCCAGCTGCATTAATGAATCGGCCAACGCGCGGGGAGAGGCGGTTTGCGTATTGGGCGCCAGGG
TGGTTTTTCTTTTCACCAGTGAGACGGGCAACAGCTGATTGCCCTTCACCGCCTGGCCCTGAGAGAGTTG
CAGCAAGCGGTCCACGCTGGTTTGCCCCAGCAGGCGAAAATCCTGTTTGATGGTGGTTAACGGCGGGATA
TAACATGAGCTGTCTTCGGTATCGTCGTATCCCACTACCGAGATGTCCGCACCAACGCGCAGCCCGGACT
CGGTAATGGCGCGCATTGCGCCCAGCGCCATCTGATCGTTGGCAACCAGCATCGCAGTGGGAACGATGCC
CTCATTCAGCATTTGCATGGTTTGTTGAAAACCGGACATGGCACTCCAGTCGCCTTCCCGTTCCGCTATC
GGCTGAATTTGATTGCGAGTGAGATATTTATGCCAGCCAGCCAGACGCAGACGCGCCGAGACAGAACTTA
ATGGGCCCGCTAACAGCGCGATTTGCTGGTGACCCAATGCGACCAGATGCTCCACGCCCAGTCGCGTACC
GTCTTCATGGGAGAAAATAATACTGTTGATGGGTGTCTGGTCAGAGACATCAAGAAATAACGCCGGAACA
TTAGTGCAGGCAGCTTCCACAGCAATGGCATCCTGGTCATCCAGCGGATAGTTAATGATCAGCCCACTGA
CGCGTTGCGCGAGAAGATTGTGCACCGCCGCTTTACAGGCTTCGACGCCGCTTCGTTCTACCATCGACAC
CACCACGCTGGCACCCAGTTGATCGGCGCGAGATTTAATCGCCGCGACAATTTGCGACGGCGCGTGCAGG
GCCAGACTGGAGGTGGCAACGCCAATCAGCAACGACTGTTTGCCCGCCAGTTGTTGTGCCACGCGGTTGG
GAATGTAATTCAGCTCCGCCATCGCCGCTTCCACTTTTTCCCGCGTTTTCGCAGAAACGTGGCTGGCCTG
GTTCACCACGCGGGAAACGGTCTGATAAGAGACACCGGCATACTCTGCGACATCGTATAACGTTACTGGT
TTCACATTCACCACCCTGAATTGACTCTCTTCCGGGCGCTATCATGCCATACCGCGAAAGGTTTTGCGCC
ATTCGATGGTGTCCGGGATCTCGACGCTCTCCCTTATGCGACTCCTGCATTAGGAAGCAGCCCAGTAGTA
GGTTGAGGCCGTTGAGCACCGCCGCCGCAAGGAATGGTGCATGCAAGGAGATGGCGCCCAACAGTCCCCC
GGCCACGGGGCCTGCCACCATACCCACGCCGAAACAAGCGCTCATGAGCCCGAAGTGGCGAGCCCGATCT
TCCCC
Features (pLannotate 1.2.2; 23 found; start..end, strand, type, name):
    111..129     +  promoter       T7 promoter: promoter for bacteriophage T7 RNA polymerase
    130..154     +  protein_bind   lac operator: The lac repressor binds to the lac operator to inhibit transcription in E. coli. This inhibition can be relieved by adding lactose or isopropyl-β-D-thiogalactopyranoside (IPTG). lac repressor encoded by lacI
    169..191     +  RBS            RBS: efficient ribosome binding site from bacteriophage T7 gene 10 (Olins and Rangwala, 1989)
    204..1301    +  CDS            MBP: maltose binding protein from E. coli; malE (mutated); This version of the gene does not encode a signal sequence, so MBP will remain in the cytosol.
   1389..1763    +  CDS            RSPO1 (fragment): RSPO1_HUMAN - Experimental evidence at protein level: Swiss-Prot protein existence level 1. Activator of the canonical Wnt signaling pathway by acting as a ligand for LGR4-6 receptors (PubMed:29769720). Upon binding to LGR4-6 (LGR4, LGR5 or LGR6), LGR4-6 associate with phosphorylated LRP6 and frizzled receptors that are activated by extracellular Wnt receptors, triggering the canonical Wnt signaling pathway to increase expression of target genes. Also regulates the canonical Wnt/beta-catenin- dependent pathway and non-canonical Wnt signaling by acting as an inhibitor of ZNRF3, an important reg
   1850..1868    +  promoter       T7 promoter: promoter for bacteriophage T7 RNA polymerase
   1869..1893    +  protein_bind   lac operator: The lac repressor binds to the lac operator to inhibit transcription in E. coli. This inhibition can be relieved by adding lactose or isopropyl-β-D-thiogalactopyranoside (IPTG). lac repressor encoded by lacI
   1939..2586    +  CDS            DsbC (fragment): bacterial periplasmic protein disulfide isomerase; dsbC
   2602..2643    +  CDS            S-Tag (fragment): affinity and epitope tag derived from pancreatic ribonuclease A
   2673..2690    +  CDS            SET1 (fragment): solubility-enhancement tag derived from T7 phage gene 10B
   2698..2745    +  terminator     T7 terminator: transcription terminator for bacteriophage T7 RNA polymerase
   2782..3237    +  rep_origin     f1 ori (sequence partly withheld): f1 bacteriophage origin of replication; arrow indicates direction of (+) strand synthesis
   3352..4212    -  CDS            AmpR: β-lactamase; bla; confers resistance to ampicillin, carbenicillin, and related antibiotics
   4213..4305    -  promoter       AmpR promoter: bla
   4386..4974    +  rep_origin     ori: high-copy-number ColE1/pMB1/pBR322/pUC origin of replication
   5160..5299    -  misc_feature   bom: basis of mobility region from pBR322
   5401..5592    -  CDS            rop: Rop protein, which maintains plasmids at low copy number; rop
   5609..5989    +  CDS            YPB1_ECOLX: Protein predicted: Swiss-Prot protein existence level 4. From Escherichia coli.
   6051..6115    -  CDS            TcR (fragment): tetracycline efflux protein; tet; confers resistance to tetracycline
   6130..6151    -  protein_bind   CAP binding site: CAP binding activates transcription in the presence of cAMP. E. coli catabolite activator protein
   6164..7246    -  CDS            lacI: lac repressor; lacI; The lac repressor binds to the lac operator to inhibit transcription in E. coli. This inhibition can be relieved by adding lactose or isopropyl-β-D-thiogalactopyranoside (IPTG).
   7247..7324    -  promoter       lacI promoter: lacI
   7332..85      -  CDS            TcR (fragment) (across the origin): tetracycline efflux protein; tet; confers resistance to tetracycline
