[The description below was written by a language model from this plasmid's Addgene catalogue record and pLannotate feature annotations shown in this document.]
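Description:
pR-spondin 1 is a bacterial expression plasmid built on a pET-Duet backbone for producing human R-spondin 1 (RSPO1) in E. coli. It is propagated through a ColE1/pBR322-type origin and selected with ampicillin via the β-lactamase gene. An f1 origin, the bom region and rop are also annotated. The catalogue lists the plasmid as high copy, although rop is normally associated with reduced copy number. A plasmid-borne lacI gene supplies the repressor, which acts on the lac operators placed next to each T7 promoter. Expression is therefore IPTG-inducible in hosts that supply T7 RNA polymerase.

The Duet design carries two T7/lac expression units. The first, cloned between NcoI and NotI, has a T7 gene 10 ribosome binding site driving a signal-sequence-less, cytosolic maltose binding protein. This is followed downstream by an RSPO1 segment annotated as only a fragment of the human protein, so the listed insert size appears to correspond to an MBP–R-spondin 1 fusion rather than full-length RSPO1 alone. The record does not describe the linker between the two parts or any cleavage site. The second unit encodes a fragment of DsbC, the bacterial disulfide isomerase, followed by the vector's S-tag region and a T7 terminator. Co-expressing DsbC, together with the depositor's use of a SHuffle strain for expression, fits a strategy of promoting correct disulfide bond formation in the cysteine-rich R-spondin domains while MBP aids solubility.

RSPO1 potentiates canonical Wnt signalling through LGR4-6 receptors. The associated publication concerns organoid culture media made with growth factors of defined activity, which points to the plasmid's use as a source of recombinant R-spondin 1 for such media.
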