Addgene plasmid #128844: pR-spondin 1
Purpose: bacterial expression of pR-spondin 1
Depositing lab: Marc de la Roche. Depositing organization: University of Cambridge. Publication: Organoid culture media formulated with growth factors of defined cellular activity. Urbischek M, Rannikmae H, Foets T, Ravn K, Hyvonen M, de la Roche M. Sci Rep. 2019 Apr 17;9(1):6193. doi: 10.1038/s41598-019-42604-0. PubMed 30996238.
Backbone
  Vector backbone: pET-DUET
  Backbone manufacturer: Invitrogen
  Vector type: Bacterial Expression
Growth in bacteria
  Bacterial resistance: Ampicillin, 100 μg/mL
  Growth temperature: 37°C
  Growth strain: DH5alpha
  Growth instructions: Depositor uses bacterial strain Shuffle for expression.
  Copy number: High Copy
Gene/Insert
  Gene/Insert name: R-spondin 1
  Species: H. sapiens (human)
  Insert size (bp): 1587
  Entrez Gene: RSPO1 (a.k.a. CRISTIN3, RSPO)
  Promoter: T7
  Cloning method: Restriction Enzyme; 5′ cloning site NcoI (not destroyed); 3′ cloning site NotI (not destroyed)
  Sequencing primers: 5′ T7; 3′ DuetDOWN1 primer
Resource information
  A portion of this plasmid was derived from a plasmid made by: Dr Augen Pioszak, at the Board of Regents of the University of Oklahoma, Health Sciences Center, provided the original plasmid that was modified, as detailed, in PMID-30996238
Terms and licenses: Academic/Nonprofit Terms; Industry Terms: Not Available to Industry
How to cite: pR-spondin 1 was a gift from Marc de la Roche (Addgene plasmid # 128844 ; http://n2t.net/addgene:128844 ; RRID:Addgene_128844)
